Addgene plasmid #215447: pENTR2b-ITGB1(YYFF)-mRuby2
Purpose: Gateway entry vector with integrin beta1 NPxY mutant (YYFF) tagged with mRuby2
Depositing lab: Johanna Ivaska. Depositing organization: Turku Bioscience Centre. Publication: Dynamic regulation of integrin beta1 phosphorylation supports invasion of breast cancer cells. Conway JRW, Joshi O, Kaivola J, Follain G, Gounis M, Kuhl D, Ivaska J. Nat Cell Biol. 2025 May 26. doi: 10.1038/s41556-025-01663-4. PubMed 40419795.
Backbone
  Vector backbone: pENTR2b
  Backbone manufacturer: Thermo Fisher Scientific Inc.
  Total vector size (bp): 5412
  Vector type: Gateway entry vector
Growth in bacteria
  Bacterial resistance: Kanamycin, 50 μg/mL
  Growth temperature: 37°C
  Growth strain: DH5alpha
  Copy number: High Copy
Gene/Insert
  Gene/Insert name: ITGB1
  Species: H. sapiens (human)
  Insert size (bp): 3120
  Mutation: Mutations in the NPxY sites Y783F, Y795F; Silent mutations added to disrupt shRNA binding aagainst endogenous ITGB1 between 2940-2960 bp (target seq: GCCTTGCATTACTGCTGATAT)
  Entrez Gene: ITGB1 (a.k.a. CD29, FNRB, GPIIA, MDF2, MSK12, VLA-BETA, VLAB)
  Promoter: none
  Tag / fusion protein: mRuby2 (C terminal on insert)
  Cloning method: Restriction Enzyme; 5′ cloning site KpnI (not destroyed); 3′ cloning site XhoI (not destroyed)
  Sequencing primers: 5′ attL1_F; 3′ attL2_R
Terms and licenses: Academic/Nonprofit Terms; Industry Terms
How to cite: pENTR2b-ITGB1(YYFF)-mRuby2 was a gift from Johanna Ivaska (Addgene plasmid # 215447 ; http://n2t.net/addgene:215447 ; RRID:Addgene_215447)
