[The description below was written by a language model from this plasmid's Addgene catalogue record and pLannotate feature annotations shown in this document.]
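Description:
pENTR2b-ITGB1(YYFF)-mRuby2 is a 5,412 bp Gateway entry clone built on the commercial pENTR2b backbone, carrying a mutant human integrin beta1 (ITGB1) coding sequence fused at its C terminus to the red fluorescent protein mRuby2. It is maintained in E. coli as a high-copy plasmid through a ColE1/pUC-type origin and selected with kanamycin via the aph(3')-Ia resistance gene. The annotation also flags a short fragment resembling the RSF origin at the start of the sequence, which is too small to be a functional replicon. The rrnB T1 and T2 terminators lie upstream of the cloning region, where they insulate the insert from read-through transcription originating in the backbone.

The roughly 3.1 kb ITGB1-mRuby2 cassette was inserted between KpnI and XhoI sites and is flanked by attL1 and attL2. There is no promoter in this plasmid, so the fusion is not meant to be expressed from it. Instead, an LR Clonase reaction transfers the open reading frame into an attR-containing destination vector that supplies the promoter and any host-specific elements. The "YYFF" designation refers to the Y783F and Y795F substitutions, which replace the tyrosines of the two cytoplasmic NPxY motifs with non-phosphorylatable phenylalanine. Silent mutations have also been introduced into the target site of an shRNA directed against endogenous ITGB1, making the transgene knockdown-resistant. Together these features suit knockdown-and-rescue experiments in which endogenous integrin beta1 is replaced with a fluorescently trackable mutant. The associated work concerns how integrin beta1 phosphorylation is regulated during breast cancer cell invasion.
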