Features (pLannotate 1.2.2; 9 found; start..end, strand, type, name):
      1..46      +  rep_origin     RSF ori (fragment): Plasmids containing the RSF 1030 origin of replication can be propagated in E. coli cells that contain additional plasmids with compatible origins.
    106..149     -  terminator     rrnB T1 terminator: Escherichia coli rrnB; transcription terminator T1 from the E. coli rrnB gene
    281..308     +  terminator     rrnB T2 terminator: transcription terminator T2 from the E. coli rrnB gene
    358..457     +  protein_bind   attL1: mutant version of attL; recombination site for the Gateway® LR reaction LR Clonase™
    501..2894    +  CDS            ITGB1: ITB1_HUMAN - Also known as FNRB, MDF2, MSK12. Experimental evidence at protein level: Swiss-Prot protein existence level 1. (Microbial infection) In case of HIV-1 infection, integrin ITGA5:ITGB1 binding to extracellular viral Tat protein seems to enhance angiogenesis in Kaposi's sarcoma lesions. From Homo sapiens (Human).
   2910..3620    +  CDS            mRuby2: mRuby2 is a basic (constitutively fluorescent) red fluorescent protein published in 2012, derived from Entacmaea quadricolor. It has moderate acid sensitivity.
   3641..3740    -  protein_bind   attL2: mutant version of attL; recombination site for the Gateway® LR reaction LR Clonase™
   3863..4672    +  CDS            KanR: aminoglycoside phosphotransferase; aph(3')-Ia; confers resistance to kanamycin in bacteria or G418 (Geneticin®) in eukaryotes
   4762..5350    +  rep_origin     ori: high-copy-number ColE1/pMB1/pBR322/pUC origin of replication
>Addgene plasmid #215447 | pENTR2b-ITGB1(YYFF)-mRuby2 | addgene full sequence | sequence record 445868 | Addgene NGS Result
CTTTCCTGCGTTATCCCCTGATTCTGTGGATAACCGTATTACCGCTAGCATGGATCTCGGGGACGTCTAA
CTACTAAGCGAGAGTAGGGAACTGCCAGGCATCAAATAAAACGAAAGGCTCAGTCGGAAGACTGGGCCTT
TCGTTTTATCTGTTGTTTGTCGGTGAACGCTCTCCTGAGTAGGACAAATCCGCCGGGAGCGGATTTGAAC
GTTGTGAAGCAACGGCCCGGAGGGTGGCGGGCAGGACGCCCGCCATAAACTGCCAGGCATCAAACTAAGC
AGAAGGCCATCCTGACGGATGGCCTTTTTGCGTTTCTACAAACTCTTCCTGTTAGTTAGTTACTTAAGCT
CGGGCCCCAAATAATGATTTTATTTTGACTGATAGTGACCTGTTCGTTGCAACAAATTGATAAGCAATGC
TTTTTTATAATGCCAACTTTGTACAAAAAAGCAGGCTGGCGCCGGAACCAATTCAGTCGACTGGATCCGG
TACCACCGCCATGAATTTACAACCAATTTTCTGGATTGGACTGATCAGTTCAGTTTGCTGTGTGTTTGCT
CAAACAGATGAAAATAGATGTTTAAAAGCAAATGCCAAATCATGTGGAGAATGTATACAAGCAGGGCCAA
ATTGTGGGTGGTGCACAAATTCAACATTTTTACAGGAAGGAATGCCTACTTCTGCACGATGTGATGATTT
AGAAGCCTTAAAAAAGAAGGGTTGCCCTCCAGATGACATAGAAAATCCCAGAGGCTCCAAAGATATAAAG
AAAAATAAAAATGTAACCAACCGTAGCAAAGGAACAGCAGAGAAGCTCAAGCCAGAGGATATTACTCAGA
TCCAACCACAGCAGTTGGTTTTGCGATTAAGATCAGGGGAGCCACAGACATTTACATTAAAATTCAAGAG
AGCTGAAGACTATCCCATTGACCTCTACTACCTTATGGACCTGTCTTACTCAATGAAAGACGATTTGGAG
AATGTAAAAAGTCTTGGAACAGATCTGATGAATGAAATGAGGAGGATTACTTCGGACTTCAGAATTGGAT
TTGGCTCATTTGTGGAAAAGACTGTGATGCCTTACATTAGCACAACACCAGCTAAGCTCAGGAACCCTTG
CACAAGTGAACAGAACTGCACCAGCCCATTTAGCTACAAAAATGTGCTCAGTCTTACTAATAAAGGAGAA
GTATTTAATGAACTTGTTGGAAAACAGCGCATATCTGGAAATTTGGATTCTCCAGAAGGTGGTTTCGATG
CCATCATGCAAGTTGCAGTTTGTGGATCACTGATTGGCTGGAGGAATGTTACACGGCTGCTGGTGTTTTC
CACAGATGCCGGGTTTCACTTTGCTGGAGATGGGAAACTTGGTGGCATTGTTTTACCAAATGATGGACAA
TGTCACCTGGAAAATAATATGTACACAATGAGCCATTATTATGATTATCCTTCTATTGCTCACCTTGTCC
AGAAACTGAGTGAAAATAATATTCAGACAATTTTTGCAGTTACTGAAGAATTTCAGCCTGTTTACAAGGA
GCTGAAAAACTTGATCCCTAAGTCAGCAGTAGGAACATTATCTGCAAATTCTAGCAATGTAATTCAGTTG
ATCATTGATGCATACAATTCCCTTTCCTCAGAAGTCATTTTGGAAAACGGCAAATTGTCAGAAGGAGTAA
CAATAAGTTACAAATCTTACTGCAAGAACGGGGTGAATGGAACAGGGGAAAATGGAAGAAAATGTTCCAA
TATTTCCATTGGAGATGAGGTTCAATTTGAAATTAGCATAACTTCAAATAAGTGTCCAAAAAAGGATTCT
GACAGCTTTAAAATTAGGCCTCTGGGCTTTACGGAGGAAGTAGAGGTTATTCTTCAGTACATCTGTGAAT
GTGAATGCCAAAGCGAAGGCATCCCTGAAAGTCCCAAGTGTCATGAAGGAAATGGGACATTTGAGTGTGG
CGCGTGCAGGTGCAATGAAGGGCGTGTTGGTAGACATTGTGAATGCAGCACAGATGAAGTTAACAGTGAA
GACATGGATGCTTACTGCAGGAAAGAAAACAGTTCAGAAATCTGCAGTAACAATGGAGAGTGCGTCTGCG
GACAGTGTGTTTGTAGGAAGAGGGATAATACAAATGAAATTTATTCTGGCAAATTCTGCGAGTGTGATAA
TTTCAACTGTGATAGATCCAATGGCTTAATTTGTGGAGGAAATGGTGTTTGCAAGTGTCGTGTGTGTGAG
TGCAACCCCAACTACACTGGCAGTGCATGTGACTGTTCTTTGGATACTAGTACTTGTGAAGCCAGCAACG
GACAGATCTGCAATGGCCGGGGCATCTGCGAGTGTGGTGTCTGTAAGTGTACAGATCCGAAGTTTCAAGG
GCAAACGTGTGAGATGTGTCAGACCTGCCTTGGTGTCTGTGCTGAGCATAAAGAATGTGTTCAGTGCAGA
GCCTTCAATAAAGGAGAAAAGAAAGACACATGCACACAGGAATGTTCCTATTTTAACATTACCAAGGTAG
AAAGTCGGGACAAATTACCCCAGCCGGTCCAACCTGATCCTGTGTCCCATTGTAAGGAGAAGGATGTTGA
CGACTGTTGGTTCTATTTTACGTATTCAGTGAATGGGAACAACGAGGTCATGGTTCATGTTGTGGAGAAT
CCAGAGTGTCCCACTGGTCCAGACATCATTCCAATTGTAGCTGGTGTGGTTGCTGGAATTGTTCTTATTG
GCCTTGCGTTACTCCTCATTTGGAAGCTTTTAATGATAATTCATGACAGAAGGGAGTTTGCTAAATTTGA
AAAGGAGAAAATGAATGCCAAATGGGACACGGGTGAAAATCCTATTTTTAAGAGTGCCGTAACAACTGTG
GTCAATCCGAAGTTTGAGGGAAAAGGCGGCGGCGGCCGCATGGTGTCTAAGGGCGAAGAGCTGATCAAGG
AAAATATGCGTATGAAGGTGGTCATGGAAGGTTCGGTCAACGGCCACCAATTCAAATGCACAGGTGAAGG
AGAAGGCAATCCGTACATGGGAACTCAAACCATGAGGATCAAAGTCATCGAGGGAGGACCCCTGCCATTT
GCCTTTGACATTCTTGCCACGTCGTTCATGTATGGCAGCCGTACTTTTATCAAGTACCCGAAAGGCATTC
CTGATTTCTTTAAACAGTCCTTTCCTGAGGGTTTTACTTGGGAAAGAGTTACGAGATACGAAGATGGTGG
AGTCGTCACCGTCATGCAGGACACCAGCCTTGAGGATGGCTGTCTCGTTTACCACGTCCAAGTCAGAGGG
GTAAACTTTCCCTCCAATGGTCCCGTGATGCAGAAGAAGACCAAGGGTTGGGAGCCTAATACAGAGATGA
TGTATCCAGCAGATGGTGGTCTGAGGGGATACACTCATATGGCACTGAAAGTTGATGGTGGTGGCCATCT
GTCTTGCTCTTTCGTAACAACTTACAGGTCAAAAAAGACCGTCGGGAACATCAAGATGCCCGGTATCCAT
GCCGTTGATCACCGCCTGGAAAGGTTAGAGGAAAGTGACAATGAAATGTTCGTAGTACAACGCGAACACG
CAGTTGCCAAGTTCGCCGGGCTTGGTGGTGGGATGGACGAGCTGTACAAGTAGTAACTCGAGATATCTAG
ACCCAGCTTTCTTGTACAAAGTTGGCATTATAAGAAAGCATTGCTTATCAATTTGTTGCAACGAACAGGT
CACTATCAGTCAAAATAAAATCATTATTTGCCATCCAGCTGCAGCTCTGGCCCGTGTCTCAAAATCTCTG
ATGTTACATTGCACAAGATAAAAATATATCATCATGAACAATAAAACTGTCTGCTTACATAAACAGTAAT
ACAAGGGGTGTTATGAGCCATATTCAACGGGAAACGTCGAGGCCGCGATTAAATTCCAACATGGATGCTG
ATTTATATGGGTATAAATGGGCTCGCGATAATGTCGGGCAATCAGGTGCGACAATCTATCGCTTGTATGG
GAAGCCCGATGCGCCAGAGTTGTTTCTGAAACATGGCAAAGGTAGCGTTGCCAATGATGTTACAGATGAG
ATGGTCAGACTAAACTGGCTGACGGAATTTATGCCTCTTCCGACCATCAAGCATTTTATCCGTACTCCTG
ATGATGCATGGTTACTCACCACTGCGATCCCCGGAAAAACAGCATTCCAGGTATTAGAAGAATATCCTGA
TTCAGGTGAAAATATTGTTGATGCGCTGGCAGTGTTCCTGCGCCGGTTGCATTCGATTCCTGTTTGTAAT
TGTCCTTTTAACAGCGATCGCGTATTTCGTCTCGCTCAGGCGCAATCACGAATGAATAACGGTTTGGTTG
ATGCGAGTGATTTTGATGACGAGCGTAATGGCTGGCCTGTTGAACAAGTCTGGAAAGAAATGCATAAACT
TTTGCCATTCTCACCGGATTCAGTCGTCACTCATGGTGATTTCTCACTTGATAACCTTATTTTTGACGAG
GGGAAATTAATAGGTTGTATTGATGTTGGACGAGTCGGAATCGCAGACCGATACCAGGATCTTGCCATCC
TATGGAACTGCCTCGGTGAGTTTTCTCCTTCATTACAGAAACGGCTTTTTCAAAAATATGGTATTGATAA
TCCTGATATGAATAAATTGCAGTTTCATTTGATGCTCGATGAGTTTTTCTAATCAGAATTGGTTAATTGG
TTGTAACATTATTCAGATTGGGCCCCGTTCCACTGAGCGTCAGACCCCGTAGAAAAGATCAAAGGATCTT
CTTGAGATCCTTTTTTTCTGCGCGTAATCTGCTGCTTGCAAACAAAAAAACCACCGCTACCAGCGGTGGT
TTGTTTGCCGGATCAAGAGCTACCAACTCTTTTTCCGAAGGTAACTGGCTTCAGCAGAGCGCAGATACCA
AATACTGTTCTTCTAGTGTAGCCGTAGTTAGGCCACCACTTCAAGAACTCTGTAGCACCGCCTACATACC
TCGCTCTGCTAATCCTGTTACCAGTGGCTGCTGCCAGTGGCGATAAGTCGTGTCTTACCGGGTTGGACTC
AAGACGATAGTTACCGGATAAGGCGCAGCGGTCGGGCTGAACGGGGGGTTCGTGCACACAGCCCAGCTTG
GAGCGAACGACCTACACCGAACTGAGATACCTACAGCGTGAGCTATGAGAAAGCGCCACGCTTCCCGAAG
GGAGAAAGGCGGACAGGTATCCGGTAAGCGGCAGGGTCGGAACAGGAGAGCGCACGAGGGAGCTTCCAGG
GGGAAACGCCTGGTATCTTTATAGTCCTGTCGGGTTTCGCCACCTCTGACTTGAGCGTCGATTTTTGTGA
TGCTCGTCAGGGGGGCGGAGCCTATGGAAAAACGCCAGCAACGCGGCCTTTTTACGGTTCCTGGCCTTTT
GCTGGCCTTTTGCTCACATGTT
